Addgene plasmid #156811: pD649-HAsp-TNFRSF11B-Fc(DAPA)-AviTag-6xHis
Purpose: Mammalian expression of secreted protein fused to Fc(DAPA)-Avi-6xHis.
Depositing lab: Chris Garcia. Depositing organization: Stanford University. Publication: A Human IgSF Cell-Surface Interactome Reveals a Complex Network of Protein-Protein Interactions. Wojtowicz WM, Vielmetter J, Fernandes RA, Siepe DH, Eastman CL, Chisholm GB, Cox S, Klock H, Anderson PW, Rue SM, Miller JJ, Glaser SM, Bragstad ML, Vance J, Lam AW, Lesley SA, Zinn K, Garcia KC. Cell. 2020 Aug 20;182(4):1027-1043.e17. doi: 10.1016/j.cell.2020.07.025. PubMed 32822567.
Backbone
  Vector backbone: pD649
  Backbone size w/o insert (bp): 6106
  Vector type: Mammalian Expression
Growth in bacteria
  Bacterial resistance: Ampicillin, 100 μg/mL
  Growth temperature: 37°C
  Growth strain: DH5alpha
  Copy number: High Copy
Gene/Insert
  Gene/Insert name: TNFRSF11B (alt name: TR11B)
  Species: H. sapiens (human)
  Insert size (bp): 1140
  Mutation: Fc region of human IgG contains D265A and P329A mutations (DAPA)
  Entrez Gene: TNFRSF11B (a.k.a. OCIF, OPG, PDB5, TR1)
  Promoter: CMV/SP6
  Tag / fusion protein: Fc(DAPA)-AviTag-6xHis (C terminal on backbone)
  Cloning method: Restriction Enzyme; 5′ cloning site GCGGCCGC (not destroyed); 3′ cloning site GGCGCGCC (not destroyed)
  Sequencing primers: 5′ ATTTAGGTGACACTATAG; 3′ CACGTACCAGTTGAACTTCACC
Resource information
  A portion of this plasmid was derived from a plasmid made by: synthesis by ThermoFisher
Terms and licenses: Academic/Nonprofit Terms; Industry Terms: Not Available to Industry
Depositor comments: Some plasmids in this collection may have an IS4-like element ISVsa5 family transposase upstream of the CMV promoter.
How to cite: pD649-HAsp-TNFRSF11B-Fc(DAPA)-AviTag-6xHis was a gift from Chris Garcia (Addgene plasmid # 156811 ; http://n2t.net/addgene:156811 ; RRID:Addgene_156811)
