[The description below was written by a language model from this plasmid's Addgene catalogue record and pLannotate feature annotations shown in this document.]
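Description:
pD649-HAsp-TNFRSF11B-Fc(DAPA)-AviTag-6xHis is a mammalian expression plasmid of about 7.2 kb, built on the pD649 backbone, for producing human TNFRSF11B (osteoprotegerin, OPG) as a secreted Fc fusion protein. It is maintained in E. coli at high copy through a ColE1/pUC-type origin and selected with ampicillin via a complete β-lactamase gene. The feature table also picks up short remnants of KanR, lacZα, an rrnB terminator and an f1 origin, which appear to be backbone vestiges rather than functional elements.

Expression is driven by the CMV immediate-early enhancer and promoter, followed by a fragment of CMV intron A and an SP6 promoter that can serve for in vitro transcription or as a sequencing priming site. The 1,140 bp TNFRSF11B insert sits between retained flanking restriction sites. Upstream lies a secretion leader: the name indicates an HA signal peptide, while the automated annotation matches only a short fragment of an IgH signal sequence in this region. The insert is fused in frame at its C terminus to a human IgG1 Fc carrying the D265A and P329A (DAPA) substitutions, which are generally used to reduce Fc effector binding. An AviTag for site-specific biotinylation and a 6xHis tag for metal-affinity purification are recorded as following the Fc, though they are not individually annotated, and a bGH polyadenylation signal terminates the transcript. A separate SV40/EM7 promoter cassette drives a puromycin resistance gene, followed by a ble fragment and an SV40 poly(A) signal, offering a route to selection in mammalian cells.

TNFRSF11B is a decoy receptor for RANKL and TRAIL. The plasmid belongs to a collection made for a screen of human cell-surface protein interactions, where dimeric, biotinylatable ectodomain fusions serve as binding reagents. The depositor notes that some plasmids in the collection may carry an IS4-like transposase insertion upstream of the CMV promoter; none is annotated here.
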