Features (pLannotate 1.2.2; 21 found; start..end, strand, type, name):
    119..143     -  CDS            KanR (fragment): aminoglycoside phosphotransferase; aph(3')-Ia; confers resistance to kanamycin
    254..842     +  rep_origin     ori: high-copy-number ColE1/pMB1/pBR322/pUC origin of replication
   1067..1084    +  terminator     rrnB T2 terminator (fragment): transcription terminator T2 from the E. coli rrnB gene
   1109..1128    -  CDS            lacZα (fragment): LacZα fragment of β-galactosidase; lacZ fragment
   1584..1600    +  protein_bind   lac operator: The lac repressor binds to the lac operator to inhibit transcription in E. coli. This inhibition can be relieved by adding lactose or isopropyl-β-D-thiogalactopyranoside (IPTG). lac repressor encoded by lacI
   1843..2146    +  enhancer       CMV enhancer: human cytomegalovirus immediate early enhancer
   2147..2350    +  promoter       CMV promoter: human cytomegalovirus (CMV) immediate early promoter
   2486..2529    +  intron         CMV intron (fragment): modified intron A from human cytomegalovirus
   2581..2599    +  promoter       SP6 promoter: promoter for bacteriophage SP6 RNA polymerase
   2603..2640    +  CDS            IgH signal sequence (fragment): signal sequence from the mouse immunoglobulin heavy chain variable region
   2749..3888    +  CDS            TNFRSF11B (fragment): TR11B_HUMAN - Also known as OCIF, OPG. Experimental evidence at protein level: Swiss-Prot protein existence level 1. Acts as decoy receptor for TNFSF11/RANKL and thereby neutralizes its function in osteoclastogenesis. Inhibits the activation of osteoclasts and promotes osteoclast apoptosis in vitro. Bone homeostasis seems to depend on the local ratio between TNFSF11 and TNFRSF11B. May also play a role in preventing arterial calcification. May act as decoy receptor for TNFSF10/TRAIL and protect against apoptosis. TNFSF10/TRAIL binding blocks the inhibition of osteoclastogenesis. From Homo sapie
   3904..4581    +  CDS            IGHG1 (fragment): IGHG1_HUMAN - Experimental evidence at protein level: Swiss-Prot protein existence level 1. Constant region of immunoglobulin heavy chains. Immunoglobulins, also known as antibodies, are membrane-bound or secreted glycoproteins produced by B lymphocytes. In the recognition phase of humoral immunity, the membrane-bound immunoglobulins serve as receptors which, upon binding of a specific antigen, trigger the clonal expansion and differentiation of B lymphocytes into immunoglobulins- secreting plasma cells. Secreted immunoglobulins mediate the effector phase of humoral immunity, which results in
   4796..4907    +  polyA_signal   bGH poly(A) signal: bovine growth hormone polyadenylation signal
   4908..5016    +  rep_origin     f1 ori (fragment): f1 bacteriophage origin of replication; arrow indicates direction of (+) strand synthesis
   5030..5359    +  promoter       SV40 promoter: SV40 enhancer and early promoter
   5407..5454    +  promoter       EM7 promoter: synthetic bacterial promoter&nbsp
   5473..6072    +  CDS            PuroR (fragment): puromycin N-acetyltransferase; pac from Streptomyces; confers resistance to puromycin
   6082..6207    +  CDS            ble (fragment): BLE_KLEPN - Experimental evidence at protein level: Swiss-Prot protein existence level 1. Binding protein with a strong affinity to the bleomycin family of antibiotics. Binds to CL990; an antimitotic-antibiotic compound. From Klebsiella pneumoniae.
   6202..6323    +  polyA_signal   SV40 poly(A) signal: SV40 polyadenylation signal
   6376..7236    -  CDS            AmpR: β-lactamase; bla; confers resistance to ampicillin, carbenicillin, and related antibiotics
   7239..89      -  promoter       AmpR promoter (fragment) (across the origin): bla
>Addgene plasmid #156811 | pD649-HAsp-TNFRSF11B-Fc(DAPA)-AviTag-6xHis | addgene full sequence | sequence record 426819 | Addgene NGS Result
TTTCAATATTATTGAAGCATTTATCAGGGTTATTGTCTCATGAGCGGATACATATTTGAATGTATTTAGA
AAAATAAACAAATAGGGGTCAGTGTTACAACCAATTAACCAATTCTGAACATTATCGCGAGCCCATTTAT
ACCTGAATATGGCTCATAACACCCCTTGCTCATGACCAAAATCCCTTAACGTGAGTTACGCGCGCGTCGT
TCCACTGAGCGTCAGACCCCGTAGAAAAGATCAAAGGATCTTCTTGAGATCCTTTTTTTCTGCGCGTAAT
CTGCTGCTTGCAAACAAAAAAACCACCGCTACCAGCGGTGGTTTGTTTGCCGGATCAAGAGCTACCAACT
CTTTTTCCGAAGGTAACTGGCTTCAGCAGAGCGCAGATACCAAATACTGTTCTTCTAGTGTAGCCGTAGT
TAGCCCACCACTTCAAGAACTCTGTAGCACCGCCTACATACCTCGCTCTGCTAATCCTGTTACCAGTGGC
TGCTGCCAGTGGCGATAAGTCGTGTCTTACCGGGTTGGACTCAAGACGATAGTTACCGGATAAGGCGCAG
CGGTCGGGCTGAACGGGGGGTTCGTGCACACAGCCCAGCTTGGAGCGAACGACCTACACCGAACTGAGAT
ACCTACAGCGTGAGCTATGAGAAAGCGCCACGCTTCCCGAAGGGAGAAAGGCGGACAGGTATCCGGTAAG
CGGCAGGGTCGGAACAGGAGAGCGCACGAGGGAGCTTCCAGGGGGAAACGCCTGGTATCTTTATAGTCCT
GTCGGGTTTCGCCACCTCTGACTTGAGCGTCGATTTTTGTGATGCTCGTCAGGGGGGCGGAGCCTATGGA
AAAACGCCAGCAACGCGGCCTTTTTACGGTTCCTGGCCTTTTGCTGGCCTTTTGCTCACATGTTCTTTCC
TGCGTTATCCCCTGATTCTGTGGATAACCGTATTACCGCCTTTGAGTGAGCTGATACCGCTCGCCGCAGC
CGAACGACCGAGCGCAGCGAGTCAGTGAGCGAGGAAGCGGAAGGCGAGAGTAGGGAACTGCCAGGCATCA
AACTAAGCAGAAGGCCCCTGACGGATGGCCTTTTTGCGTTTCTACAAACTCTTTCTGTGTTGTAAAACGA
CGGCCAGTCTTAAGCTCGGGCCCCCTGGGCGGTTCTGATAACGAGTAATCGTTAATCCGCAAATAACGTA
AAAACCCGCTTCGGCGGGTTTTTTTATGGGGGGAGTTTAGGGAAAGAGCATTTGTCAGAATATTTAAGGG
CGCCTGTCACTTTGCTTGATATATGAGAATTATTTAACCTTATAAATGAGAAAAAAGCAACGCACTTTAA
ATAAGATACGTTGCTTTTTCGATTGATGAACACCTATAATTAAACTATTCATCTATTATTTATGATTTTT
TGTATATACAATATTTCTAGTTTGTTAAAGAGAATTAAGAAAATAAATCTCGAAAATAATAAAGGGAAAA
TCAGTTTTTGATATCAAAATTATACATGTCAACGATAATACAAAATATAATACAAACTATAAGATGTTAT
CAGTATTTATTATCATTTAGAATAAATTTTGTGTCGCCCTTAATTGTGAGCGGATAACAATTACGAGCTT
CATGCACAGTGGCGTTGACTCAATATTGGCCATTAGCCATATTATTCATTGGTTATATAGCATAAATCAA
TATTGGCTATTGGCCATTGCATACGTTGTATCTATATCATAATATGTACATTTATATTGGCTCATGTCCA
ATATGACCGCCATGTTGGCATTGATTATTGACTAGTTATTAATAGTAATCAATTACGGGGTCATTAGTTC
ATAGCCCATATATGGAGTTCCGCGTTACATAACTTACGGTAAATGGCCCGCCTGGCTGACCGCCCAACGA
CCCCCGCCCATTGACGTCAATAATGACGTATGTTCCCATAGTAACGCCAATAGGGACTTTCCATTGACGT
CAATGGGTGGAGTATTTACGGTAAACTGCCCACTTGGCAGTACATCAAGTGTATCATATGCCAAGTACGC
CCCCTATTGACGTCAATGACGGTAAATGGCCCGCCTGGCATTATGCCCAGTACATGACCTTATGGGACTT
TCCTACTTGGCAGTACATCTACGTATTAGTCATCGCTATTACCATGGTGATGCGGTTTTGGCAGTACATC
AATGGGCGTGGATAGCGGTTTGACTCACGGGGATTTCCAAGTCTCCACCCCATTGACGTCAATGGGAGTT
TGTTTTGGCACCAAAATCAACGGGACTTTCCAAAATGTCGTAACAACTCCGCCCCATTGACGCAAATGGG
CGGTAGGCGTGTACGGTGGGAGGTCTATATAAGCAGAGCTCGTTTAGTGAACCGTCAGATCGCCTGGAGA
CGCCATCCACGCTGTTTTGACCTCCATAGAAGACACCGGGACCGATCCAGCCTCCGCGGCCGGGAACGGT
GCATTGGAACGCGGATTCCCCGTGCCAAGAGTGACGTAAGTACCGCCTATAGAGTCTATAGGCCCACCCC
CTTGGCTTCGTTAGAACGCGGCTACAATTAATACATAACCTTATGTATCATACACATACGATTTAGGTGA
CACTATAGAATAACATCCACTTTGCCTTTCTCTCCACAGGTGTCCACTCCCAGGTCCAACTGCACCTCGG
TTCTATCGAAAACGCGCCTGCTAGCGCCACCATGAAGACCATCATTGCCCTGAGCTACATCTTCTGCCTG
GTGTTCGCTGCGGCCGCCGAAACATTCCCTCCAAAGTATCTGCACTACGACGAGGAAACCAGCCACCAGC
TGCTGTGCGATAAGTGTCCTCCTGGCACCTACCTGAAGCAGCACTGTACCGCCAAGTGGAAAACCGTGTG
CGCCCCTTGTCCTGACCACTACTACACCGATAGCTGGCACACCAGCGACGAGTGCCTGTACTGTAGCCCC
GTGTGCAAAGAACTGCAGTACGTGAAGCAAGAGTGCAACAGGACCCACAACAGAGTGTGCGAGTGCAAAG
AGGGCAGATACCTGGAAATCGAGTTCTGCCTGAAGCACAGAAGCTGCCCTCCAGGCTTTGGAGTGGTGCA
GGCTGGAACCCCTGAGCGGAACACAGTGTGCAAGAGATGCCCCGACGGCTTCTTCAGCAACGAGACAAGC
AGCAAGGCCCCTTGCCGGAAGCACACCAATTGCTCCGTGTTTGGCCTGCTGCTGACCCAGAAGGGAAACG
CCACACACGACAACATCTGCAGCGGCAACAGCGAGAGCACCCAGAAATGCGGCATCGACGTGACCCTGTG
CGAGGAAGCCTTCTTCAGATTCGCCGTGCCTACCAAGTTCACCCCTAACTGGCTGAGCGTGCTGGTGGAC
AATCTGCCCGGCACCAAAGTGAATGCCGAGAGCGTGGAACGGATCAAGAGACAGCACAGCTCCCAAGAGC
AGACCTTTCAGCTGCTGAAGCTGTGGAAGCACCAGAACAAGGACCAGGACATCGTGAAGAAGATCATCCA
GGATATCGACCTCTGCGAGAACAGCGTGCAGAGACACATCGGCCACGCCAACCTGACCTTTGAGCAGCTG
AGAAGCCTGATGGAAAGCCTGCCTGGCAAGAAAGTGGGCGCCGAGGACATCGAGAAAACCATCAAGGCCT
GCAAGCCCAGCGACCAGATCCTGAAACTGCTCAGCCTGTGGCGCATCAAGAACGGCGATCAGGATACCCT
GAAGGGCCTGATGCACGCCCTGAAACACAGCAAGACCTATCACTTCCCCAAGACCGTGACACAGAGCCTG
AAGAAAACAATCCGGTTCCTGCACTCCTTCACCATGTACAAGCTGTACCAGAAACTGTTCCTCGAGATGA
TCGGCAACCAGGTGCAGAGCGTGAAGATCAGCTGCCTTGGCGCGCCGGGCGGCGACAAGACCCACACCTG
CCCCCCCTGCCCAGCTCCAGAACTGCTGGGAGGGCCTTCCGTGTTCCTGTTCCCCCCCAAGCCCAAGGAC
ACCCTGATGATCAGCAGGACCCCCGAGGTGACCTGCGTGGTGGTGGCCGTGTCCCACGAGGACCCAGAGG
TGAAGTTCAACTGGTACGTGGACGGCGTGGAGGTGCACAACGCCAAGACCAAGCCCAGAGAGGAGCAGTA
CAACAGCACCTACAGGGTGGTGTCCGTGCTGACCGTGCTGCACCAGGACTGGCTGAACGGCAAAGAATAC
AAGTGCAAAGTCTCCAACAAGGCCCTGGCTGCCCCAATCGAAAAGACAATCAGCAAGGCCAAGGGCCAGC
CACGGGAGCCCCAGGTGTACACCCTGCCCCCCAGCCGGGAGGAGATGACCAAGAACCAGGTGTCCCTGAC
CTGTCTGGTGAAGGGCTTCTACCCCAGCGATATCGCCGTGGAGTGGGAGAGCAACGGCCAGCCCGAGAAC
AACTACAAGACCACCCCCCCAGTGCTGGACAGCGACGGCAGCTTCTTCCTGTACAGCAAGCTGACCGTGG
ACAAGTCCAGGTGGCAGCAGGGCAACGTGTTCAGCTGCAGCGTGATGCACGAGGCCCTGCACAACCACTA
CACCCAGAAGTCCCTGAGCCTGAGCCCCGGCGGCAGCGGTCTTAATGATATTTTCGAGGCTCAGAAGATT
GAGTGGCATGAACACCACCACCATCACCACTAAGGCCGGCCTGTAGTCACTGGCACAACGCGTTACCCGG
TAAGCCAATCGGGTATACACGGTCGTCATACTGCAGACAGGGTTCTTCTACTTTGCAAGATAGTCTTGAG
TAGTAAAATAAATAGATAGAGAAAATCAGCCTCGACTGTGCCTTCTAGTTGCCAGCCATCTGTTGTTTGC
CCCTCCCCCGTGCCTTCCTTGACCCTGGAAGGTGCCACTCCCACTGTCCTTTCCTAATAAAATGAGGAAA
TTGCATCACAACACTCAACCCTATCTCGGTCTATTCTTTTGATTTATAAGGGATTTTGCCGATTTCGGCC
TATTGGTTAAAAAATGAGCTGATTTAACAAAAATTTAACGCGAATTAATTCTGTGGAATGTGTGTCAGTT
AGGGTGTGGAAAGTCCCCAGGCTCCCCAGCAGGCAGAAGTATGCAAAGCATGCATCTCAATTAGTCAGCA
ACCAGGTGTGGAAAGTCCCCAGGCTCCCCAGCAGGCAGAAGTATGCAAAGCATGCATCTCAATTAGTCAG
CAACCATAGTCCCGCCCCTAACTCCGCCCATCCCGCCCCTAACTCCGCCCAGTTCCGCCCATTCTCCGCC
CCATGGCTGACTAATTTTTTTTATTTATGCAGAGGCCGAGGCCGCCTCTGCCTCTGAGCTATTCCAGAAG
TAGTGAGGAGGCTTTTTTGGAGGCCTAGGCTTTTGCAAAAAGCTCCCGGGAGCTTGTATATCCATTTTCG
GATCTGATCAGCACGTGTTGACAATTAATCATCGGCATAGTATATCGGCATAGTATAATACGACAAGGTG
AGGAACTAAACCATGACCGAGTACAAGCCCACGGTGCGCCTCGCCACCCGCGACGACGTCCCCAGGGCCG
TACGCACCCTCGCCGCCGCGTTCGCCGACTACCCCGCCACGCGCCACACCGTCGATCCGGACCGCCACAT
CGAGCGGGTCACCGAGCTGCAAGAACTCTTCCTCACGCGCGTCGGGCTCGACATCGGCAAGGTGTGGGTC
GCGGACGACGGCGCCGCGGTGGCGGTCTGGACCACGCCGGAGAGCGTCGAAGCGGGGGCGGTGTTCGCCG
AGATCGGCCCGCGCATGGCCGAGTTGAGCGGTTCCCGGCTGGCCGCGCAGCAACAGATGGAAGGCCTCCT
GGCGCCGCACCGGCCCAAGGAGCCCGCGTGGTTCCTGGCCACCGTCGGCGTCTCGCCCGACCACCAGGGC
AAGGGTCTGGGCAGCGCCGTCGTGCTCCCCGGAGTGGAGGCGGCCGAGCGCGCCGGGGTGCCCGCCTTCC
TGGAGACATCCGCGCCCCGCAACCTCCCCTTCTACGAGCGGCTCGGCTTCACCGTCACCGCCGACGTCGA
GGTGCCCGAAGGACCGCGCACCTGGTGCATGACCCGCAAGCCCGGTGCCTGACACGTGCTACGAGATTTC
GATTCCACCGCCGCCTTCTATGAAAGGTTGGGCTTCGGAATCGTTTTCCGGGACGCCGGCTGGATGATCC
TCCAGCGCGGGGATCTCATGCTGGAGTTCTTCGCCCACCCCAACTTGTTTATTGCAGCTTATAATGGTTA
CAAATAAAGCAATAGCATCACAAATTTCACAAATAAAGCATTTTTTTCACTGCATTCTAGTTGTGGTTTG
TCCAAACTCATCAATGTATCTTATCATGTCTGTATACCGTCGACCTCTAGCTAGAGCTTGGCGTAATCAT
GGTCATTACCAATGCTTAATCAGTGAGGCACCTATCTCAGCGATCTGTCTATTTCGTTCATCCATAGTTG
CCTGACTCCCCGTCGTGTAGATAACTACGATACGGGAGGGCTTACCATCTGGCCCCAGCGCTGCGATGAT
ACCGCGAGAACCACGCTCACCGGCTCCGGATTTATCAGCAATAAACCAGCCAGCCGGAAGGGCCGAGCGC
AGAAGTGGTCCTGCAACTTTATCCGCCTCCATCCAGTCTATTAATTGTTGCCGGGAAGCTAGAGTAAGTA
GTTCGCCAGTTAATAGTTTGCGCAACGTTGTTGCCATCGCTACAGGCATCGTGGTGTCACGCTCGTCGTT
TGGTATGGCTTCATTCAGCTCCGGTTCCCAACGATCAAGGCGAGTTACATGATCCCCCATGTTGTGCAAA
AAAGCGGTTAGCTCCTTCGGTCCTCCGATCGTTGTCAGAAGTAAGTTGGCCGCAGTGTTATCACTCATGG
TTATGGCAGCACTGCATAATTCTCTTACTGTCATGCCATCCGTAAGATGCTTTTCTGTGACTGGTGAGTA
CTCAACCAAGTCATTCTGAGAATAGTGTATGCGGCGACCGAGTTGCTCTTGCCCGGCGTCAATACGGGAT
AATACCGCGCCACATAGCAGAACTTTAAAAGTGCTCATCATTGGAAAACGTTCTTCGGGGCGAAAACTCT
CAAGGATCTTACCGCTGTTGAGATCCAGTTCGATGTAACCCACTCGTGCACCCAACTGATCTTCAGCATC
TTTTACTTTCACCAGCGTTTCTGGGTGAGCAAAAACAGGAAGGCAAAATGCCGCAAAAAAGGGAATAAGG
GCGACACGGAAATGTTGAATACTCATATTCTTCCTT
