>Addgene plasmid #156811 | pD649-HAsp-TNFRSF11B-Fc(DAPA)-AviTag-6xHis | depositor partial sequence | sequence record 302732 | insert (secreted protein)
GAAACATTCCCTCCAAAGTATCTGCACTACGACGAGGAAACCAGCCACCAGCTGCTGTGCGATAAGTGTC
CTCCTGGCACCTACCTGAAGCAGCACTGTACCGCCAAGTGGAAAACCGTGTGCGCCCCTTGTCCTGACCA
CTACTACACCGATAGCTGGCACACCAGCGACGAGTGCCTGTACTGTAGCCCCGTGTGCAAAGAACTGCAG
TACGTGAAGCAAGAGTGCAACAGGACCCACAACAGAGTGTGCGAGTGCAAAGAGGGCAGATACCTGGAAA
TCGAGTTCTGCCTGAAGCACAGAAGCTGCCCTCCAGGCTTTGGAGTGGTGCAGGCTGGAACCCCTGAGCG
GAACACAGTGTGCAAGAGATGCCCCGACGGCTTCTTCAGCAACGAGACAAGCAGCAAGGCCCCTTGCCGG
AAGCACACCAATTGCTCCGTGTTTGGCCTGCTGCTGACCCAGAAGGGAAACGCCACACACGACAACATCT
GCAGCGGCAACAGCGAGAGCACCCAGAAATGCGGCATCGACGTGACCCTGTGCGAGGAAGCCTTCTTCAG
ATTCGCCGTGCCTACCAAGTTCACCCCTAACTGGCTGAGCGTGCTGGTGGACAATCTGCCCGGCACCAAA
GTGAATGCCGAGAGCGTGGAACGGATCAAGAGACAGCACAGCTCCCAAGAGCAGACCTTTCAGCTGCTGA
AGCTGTGGAAGCACCAGAACAAGGACCAGGACATCGTGAAGAAGATCATCCAGGATATCGACCTCTGCGA
GAACAGCGTGCAGAGACACATCGGCCACGCCAACCTGACCTTTGAGCAGCTGAGAAGCCTGATGGAAAGC
CTGCCTGGCAAGAAAGTGGGCGCCGAGGACATCGAGAAAACCATCAAGGCCTGCAAGCCCAGCGACCAGA
TCCTGAAACTGCTCAGCCTGTGGCGCATCAAGAACGGCGATCAGGATACCCTGAAGGGCCTGATGCACGC
CCTGAAACACAGCAAGACCTATCACTTCCCCAAGACCGTGACACAGAGCCTGAAGAAAACAATCCGGTTC
CTGCACTCCTTCACCATGTACAAGCTGTACCAGAAACTGTTCCTCGAGATGATCGGCAACCAGGTGCAGA
GCGTGAAGATCAGCTGCCTT
